>Addgene plasmid #49298 | pGGEV_3_XcmI-LacZ | depositor full sequence | sequence record 72930 | Full Sequence
AAATTGTAAACGTTAATATTTTGTTAAAATTCGCGTTAAATTTTTGTTAAATCAGCTCATTTTTTAACCA
ATAGGCCGAAATCGGCAAAATCCCTTATAAATCAAAAGAATAGACCGAGATAGGGT
[37 nt withheld, positions 127-163]
AAAGAACGTGGACTCCAACGTCAAAGG
[49 nt withheld, positions 191-239]
T
[91 nt withheld, positions 241-331]
G
[124 nt withheld, positions 333-456]
CCCATTCGCCATTCAGGCTACGCAACTGTTGGGAAGGGCGATCGGTGCGGGCCTCTTCGCTATTACGCCA
GGGCGCCTCCCCCATTGACGTCAATTACGGTAAATGGCCCGCCTGGCTCAATGCCCATTGACGTCAATAG
GACCACCCACCATTGACGTCAATGGGATGGCTCATTGCCCATTCATATCCGTTCTCACGCCCCCTATTGA
CGTCAATGACGGTAAATGGCCCACTTGGCAGTACATCAATATCTATTAATAGTAACTTGGCAAGTACATT
ACTATTGGAAGTACGCCAGGGTACATTGGCAGTACTCCCATTGACGTCAATGGCGGTAAATGGCCCGCGA
TGGCTGCCAAGTACATCCCCATTGACGTCAATGGGGAGGGGCAATGACGCAAATGGGCGTTCCATTGACG
TAAATGGGCGGTAGGCGTGCCTAATGGGAGGTCTATATAAGCAATGCTCGTTTAGGGAACCGCCATTCTG
CCTGGGGACGTCGGAGCAAGCTTGATTTAGGTGACACTATAGAGGTCTCAACCTCTGGATCCAGCGGTGG
CGTGGCGCGCTTAATGCGCCGCTACAGGGCGCGTCCATTCGCCATTCAGGCTGCGCAACTGTTGGGAAGG
GCGATCGGTGCGGGCCTCTTCGCTATTACGCCAGCTGGCGAAAGGGGGATGTGCTGCAAGGCGATTAAGT
TGGGTAACGCCAGGGTTTTCCCAGTCACGACGTTGTAAAACGACGGCCAGTGAATTGTAATACGACTCAC
TATAGGGCGAATTGGGCCCGACGTCGCATGCTCCCGGCCGCCATGGCGGCCGCGGGAATTCGATATCACT
AGTGAATTCGCGGCCGCCTGCAGGTCGACCATATGGGAGAGCTCCCAACGCGTTGGATGCATAGCTTGAG
TATTCTATAGTGTCACCTAAATAGCTTGGCGTAATCATGGTCATAGCTGTTTCCTGTGTGAAATTGTTAT
CCGCTCACAATTCCACACAACATACGAGCCGGAAGCATAAAGTGTAAAGCCTGGGGTGCCTAATGAGTGA
GCTAACTCACATTAATTGCGTTGCGCTCACTGCCCGCTTTCCAGTCGGGAAACCTGTCGTGCCAGCTGCA
TTAATGAATCGGCCAACGCGCGGGGAGAGGCGGTTTGCGTATTGGGCGCTCTTCCGCTTCCTCGCTCACT
GACTCGCTGCGCTCGCCACGCCACCGCTGGTACCACTATGAGACCCTCATCCTCCCGGGTAACTAAGTAA
GGATCTCGACCGATCCTGAGAACTTCAGGGTGAGTTTGGGGACCCTTGATTGTTCTTTCTTTTTCGCTAT
TGTAAAATTCATGTTATATGGAGGGGGCAAAGTTTTCAGGGTGTTGTTTAGAATGGGAAGATGTCCCTTG
TATCACCATGGACCCTCATGATAATTTTGTTTCTTTCACTTTCTACTCTGTTGACAACCATTGTCTCCTC
TTATTTTCTTTTCATTTTCTGTAACTTTTTCGTTAAACTTTAGCTTGCATTTGTAACGAATTTTTAAATT
CACTTTTGTTTATTTGTCAGATTGTAAGTACTTTCTCTAATCACTTTTTTTTCAAGGCAATCAGGGTATA
TTATATTGTACTTCAGCACAGTTTTAGAGAACAATTGTTATAATTAAATGATAAGGTAGAATATTTCTGC
ATATAAATTCTGGCTGGCGTGGAAATATTCTTATTGGTAGAAACAACTACACCCTGGTCATCATCCTGCC
TTTCTCTTTATGGTTACAATGATATACACTGTTTGAGATGAGGATAAAATACTCTGAGTCCAAACCGGGC
CCCTCTGCTAACCATGTTCATGCCTTCTTCTCTTTCCTACAGCTCCTGGGCAACGTGCTGGTTGTTGTGC
TGTCTCATCATTTTGGCAAAGAATTAATTCCTCGACGGATCGTAGATCCAGACATGATAAGATACATTGA
TGAGTTTGGACAAACCACAACTAGAATGCAGTGAAAAAAATGCTTTATTTGTGAAATTTGTGATGCTATT
GCTTTATTTGTAACCATTATAAGCTGCAATAAACAAGTTAACAACAACAATTGCATTCATTTTATGTTTC
AGGTTCAGGGGGAGGTGTGGGAGGTTTTTTAATTCGCGGCCGCTCTAGAACTAGTCTGCATTAATGAATC
GGCCAACGCGCGGGGAGAGGCGGTTTGCGTATTGGGCGCTCTTCCGCTTCCTCGCTCACTGACTCGCTGC
GCTCGGTCGTTCGGCTGCGGCGAGCGGTATCAGCTCACTCAAAGGCGGTAATACGGTTATCCACAGAATC
AGGGGATAACGCAGGAAAGAACATGTGAGCAAAAGGCCAGCAAAAGGCCAGGAACCGTAAAAAGGCCGCG
TTGCTGGCGTTTTTCCATAGGCTCGGCCCCCCTGACGAGCATCACAAAAATCGACGCTCAAGTCAGAGGT
GGCGAAACCCGACAGGACTATAAAGATACCAGGCGTTCCCCCCTGGAAGCTCCCTCGTGCGCTCTCCTGT
TCCGACCCTGCCGCTTACCGGATACCTGTCCGCCTTTCTCCCTTCGGGAAGCGTGGCGCTTTCTCAATGC
TCACGCTGTAGGTATCTCAGTTCGGTGTAGGTCGTTCGCTCCAAGCTGGGCTGTGTGCACGAACCCCCCG
TTCAGCCCGACCGCTGCGCCTTATCCGGTAACTATCGTCTTGAGTCCAACCCGGTAAGACACGACTTATC
GCCACTGGCAGCAGCCACTGGTAACAGGATTAGCAGAGCGAGGTATGTAGGCGGTGCTACAGAGTTCTTG
AAGTGGTGGCCTAACTACGGCTACACTAGAAGGACAGTATTTGGTATCTGCGCTCTGCTGAAGCCAGTTA
CCTTCGGAAAAAGAGTTGGTAGCTCTTGATCCGGCAAACAAACCACCGCTGGTAGCGGTGGTTTTTTTGT
TTGCAAGCAGCAGATTACGCGCAGAAAAAAAGGATCTCAAGAAGATCCTTTGATCTTTTCTACGGGGTCT
GACGCTCAGTGGAACGAAAACTCACGTTAAGGGATTTTGGTCATGAGATTATCAAAAAGGATCTTCACCT
AGATCCTTTTAAATTAAAAATGAAGTTTTAAATCAATCTAAAGTATATATGAGTAAACTTGGTCTGACAG
TTACCAATGCTTAATCAGTGAGGCACCTATCTCAGCGATCTGTCTATTTCGTTCATCCATAGTTGCCTGA
CTGCCCGTCGTGTAGATAACTACGATACGGGAGGGCTTACCATCTGGCCCCAGTGCTGCAATGATACCGC
GGGACCCACGCTCACCGGCTCCAGATTTATCAGCAATAAACCAGCCAGCCGGAAGGGCCGAGCGCAGAAG
TGGTCCTGCAACTTTATCCGCCTCCATCCAGTCTATTAATTGTTGCCGGGAAGCTAGAGTAAGTAGTTCG
CCAGTTAATAGTTTGCGCAACGTTGTTGCCATTGCTACAGGCATCGTGGTGTCACGCTCGTCGTTTGGTA
TGGCTTCATTCAGCTCCGGTTCCCAACGATCAAGGCGAGTTACATGATCCCCCATGTTGTGAAAAAAAGC
GGTTAGCTCCTTCGGTCCTCCGATCGTTGTCAGAAGTAAGTTGGCCGCAGTGTTATCACTCATGCTTATG
GCAGCACTGCATAATTCTCTTACTGTCATGCCATCCGTAAGATGCTTTTCTGTGACTGGTGAGTACTCAA
CCAAGTCATTCTGAGAATAGTGTATGCGGCGACCGAGTTGCTCTTGCCCGGCGTCAATACGGGATAATAC
CGCGCCACATAGCAGAACTTTAAAAGTGCTCATCATTGGAAAACGTTCTTCGGGGCGAAAACTCTCAAGG
ATCTTACCGCTGTTGAGATCCAGTTCGATGTAACCCACTCGTGCACCCAACTGATCTTCAGCATCTTTTA
CTTTCACCAGCGTTTCTGGGTGAGCAAAAACAGGAAGGCAAAATGCCGCAAAAAAGGGAATAAGGGCGAC
ACGGAAATGTTGAATACTCATACTCTTCCTTTTTCAATATTATTGAAGCATTTATCAGGGTTATTGTCTC
ATGAGCGGATACATATTTGAATGTATTTAGAAAAATAAACAAATAGGGGTTCCGCGCACATTTCCCCGAA
AAGTGCCACCTG
Features (pLannotate 1.2.2; 22 found; start..end, strand, type, name):
      1..456     -  rep_origin     f1 ori (sequence partly withheld): f1 bacteriophage origin of replication; arrow indicates direction of (+) strand synthesis
    461..527     -  CDS            lacZα (fragment): LacZα fragment of β-galactosidase; lacZ fragment
    528..936     +  promoter       CMV IE94 promoter (fragment): enhancer/promoter region of simian cytomegalovirus major immediate early transcription unit IE94
    971..989     +  promoter       SP6 promoter: promoter for bacteriophage SP6 RNA polymerase
   1022..1050    -  rep_origin     f1 ori (fragment): f1 bacteriophage origin of replication; arrow indicates direction of (+) strand synthesis
   1054..1211    -  CDS            lacZα (fragment): LacZα fragment of β-galactosidase; lacZ fragment
   1214..1232    +  promoter       T7 promoter: promoter for bacteriophage T7 RNA polymerase
   1296..1358    -  CDS            VESPI_VESMG (fragment): Experimental evidence at protein level: Swiss-Prot protein existence level 1. Shows contractile activity on isolated ileum smooth muscle. From Vespa magnifica (Hornet).
   1370..1388    -  promoter       SP6 promoter: promoter for bacteriophage SP6 RNA polymerase
   1430..1446    -  protein_bind   lac operator: The lac repressor binds to the lac operator to inhibit transcription in E. coli. This inhibition can be relieved by adding lactose or isopropyl-β-D-thiogalactopyranoside (IPTG). lac repressor encoded by lacI
   1454..1484    -  promoter       lac promoter: promoter for the E. coli lac operon
   1499..1520    -  protein_bind   CAP binding site: CAP binding activates transcription in the presence of cAMP. E. coli catabolite activator protein
   1533..1625    -  CDS            lacI (fragment): lac repressor; lacI; The lac repressor binds to the lac operator to inhibit transcription in E. coli. This inhibition can be relieved by adding lactose or isopropyl-β-D-thiogalactopyranoside (IPTG).
   1627..1661    -  rep_origin     RSF ori (fragment): Plasmids containing the RSF 1030 origin of replication can be propagated in E. coli cells that contain additional plasmids with compatible origins.
   1746..2318    +  intron         β-globin intron: intron from rabbit β-globin gene
   2316..2381    +  CDS            HBB (fragment): HBB_LEPEU - Experimental evidence at protein level: Swiss-Prot protein existence level 1. Involved in oxygen transport from the lung to the various peripheral tissues. From Lepus europaeus (European hare).
   2391..2525    -  polyA_signal   SV40 poly(A) signal: SV40 polyadenylation signal
   2592..2611    +  misc_feature   MCS (fragment): pBluescript multiple cloning site
   2612..2665    -  CDS            lacI (fragment): lac repressor; lacI; The lac repressor binds to the lac operator to inhibit transcription in E. coli. This inhibition can be relieved by adding lactose or isopropyl-β-D-thiogalactopyranoside (IPTG).
   2848..3436    -  rep_origin     ori: high-copy-number ColE1/pMB1/pBR322/pUC origin of replication
   3607..4467    -  CDS            AmpR: β-lactamase; bla; confers resistance to ampicillin, carbenicillin, and related antibiotics
   4468..4572    -  promoter       AmpR promoter: bla
