[The description below was written by a language model from this plasmid's Addgene catalogue record and pLannotate feature annotations shown in this document.]
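Description:
pGGEV_3_XcmI-LacZ is an empty Golden Gate entry vector built on the pBluescript backbone and assigned to position 3 of the Golden GATEway combinatorial cloning system, in which fragments held in position-specific entry vectors are assembled in a fixed order to produce fusion and recombination constructs. It is a purely bacterial cloning plasmid of about 4.6 kb. It is maintained at high copy number in E. coli through a ColE1/pUC-type origin and selected with ampicillin through the β-lactamase gene and its native promoter. An f1 phage origin inherited from pBluescript is also present.

The record lists no insert. Instead, the cloning site is occupied by a LacZ placeholder. The annotation shows a lac promoter, lac operator and CAP binding site driving a lacZα fragment, flanked by T7 and SP6 phage promoters. A cassette of this kind typically allows blue/white screening, since replacing it with a fragment of interest abolishes α-complementation. The name suggests that XcmI sites border the cassette, an arrangement commonly used to generate T-overhangs for direct cloning of PCR products. However, neither these sites nor the type IIS sites and overhangs that define position 3 are annotated in the feature table.

The automated annotation also detects a simian CMV IE94 enhancer/promoter fragment, a rabbit β-globin intron with adjoining globin coding fragment, and an SV40 polyadenylation signal in reverse orientation. The record does not explain their role, and they may be remnants of construction. Several short hits (lacI, RSF ori, a hornet peptide) are probably spurious matches.
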