Addgene plasmid #49298: pGGEV_3_XcmI-LacZ
Purpose: (Empty Backbone) Golden Gate entry vector at position 3, LacZ
Depositing lab: Joachim Wittbrodt. Depositing organization: Universitaet Heidelberg. Publication: Golden GATEway cloning--a combinatorial approach to generate fusion and recombination constructs. Kirchmaier S, Lust K, Wittbrodt J. PLoS One. 2013 Oct 7;8(10):e76117. doi: 10.1371/journal.pone.0076117. PubMed 24116091.
Backbone
  Vector backbone: pBluescript
  Backbone manufacturer: Stratagene
  Vector type: cloning vector
Growth in bacteria
  Bacterial resistance: Ampicillin, 100 μg/mL
  Growth temperature: 37°C
  Growth strain: DH5alpha
  Copy number: High Copy
Gene/Insert
  Gene/Insert name: None
Terms and licenses: Academic/Nonprofit Terms; Industry Terms: Not Available to Industry
How to cite: pGGEV_3_XcmI-LacZ was a gift from Joachim Wittbrodt (Addgene plasmid # 49298 ; http://n2t.net/addgene:49298 ; RRID:Addgene_49298)
