>Addgene plasmid #49298 | pGGEV_3_XcmI-LacZ | addgene partial sequence | sequence record 75900 | CMV-F 5'-CGCAAATGGGCGGTAGGCGTG-3'
TGCCTGGGGACGTCGGAGCAAGCTTGATTTAGGTGACACTATAGAGGTCTCAACCTCTGGATCCAGCGGT
GGCGTGGCGCGCTTAATGCGCCGCTACAGGGCGCGTCCATTCGCCATTCAGGCTGCGCAACTGTTGGGAA
GGGCGATCGGTGCGGGCCTCTTCGCTATTACGCCAGCTGGCGAAAGGGGGATGTGCTGCAAGGCGATTAA
GTTGGGTAACGCCAGGGTTTTCCCAGTCACGACGTTGTAAAACGACGGCCAGTGAATTGTAATACGACTC
ACTATAGGGCGAATTGGGCCCGACGTCGCATGCTCCCGGCCGCCATGGCGGCCGCGGGAATTCGATATCA
CTAGTGAATTCGCGGCCGCCTGCAGGTCGACCATATGGGAGAGCTCCCAACGCGTTGGATGCATAGCTTG
AGTATTCTATAGTGTCACCTAAATAGCTTGGCGTAATCATGGTCATAGCTGTTTCCTGTGTGAAATTGTT
ATCCGCTCACAATTCCACACAACATACGAGCCGGAAGCATAAAGTGTAAAGCCTGGGGTGCCTAATGAGT
GAGCTAACTCACATTAATTGCGTTGCGCTCACTGCCCGCTTTCCAGTCGGGAAACCTGTCGTGCCAGCTG
CATTAATGAATCGGCCAACGCGCGGGGAGAGGCGGTTTGCGTATTGGG
