>Addgene plasmid #49298 | pGGEV_3_XcmI-LacZ | addgene partial sequence | sequence record 77009 | bglob-int-R
GGTCTCATAGTGGTACCAGCGGTGGCGTGGCGAGCGCAGCGAGTCAGTGAGCGAGGAAGCGGAAGAGCGC
CCAATACGCAAACCGCCTCTCCCCGCGCGTTGGCCGATTCATTAATGCAGCTGGCACGACAGGTTTCCCG
ACTGGAAAGCGGGCAGTGAGCGCAACGCAATTAATGTGAGTTAGCTCACTCATTAGGCACCCCAGGCTTT
ACACTTTATGCTTCCGGCTCGTATGTTGTGTGGAATTGTGAGCGGATAACAATTTCACACAGGAAACAGC
TATGACCATGATTACGCCAAGCTATTTAGGTGACACTATAGAATACTCAAGCTATGCATCCAACGCGTTG
GGAGCTCTCCCATATGGTCGACCTGCAGGCGGCCGCGAATTCACTAGTGATATCGAATTCCCGCGGCCGC
CATGGCGGCCGGGAGCATGCGACGTCGGGCCCAATTCGCCCTATAGTGAGTCGTATTACAATTCACTGGC
CGTCGTTTTACAACGTCGTGACTGGGAAAACCCTGGCGTTACCCAACTTAATCGCCTTGCAGCACATCCC
CCTTTCGCCAGCTGGCGTAATAGCGAAGAGGCCCGCACCGATCGCCCTTCCCAACAGTTGCGCAGCCTGA
ATGGCGAATGGACGCGCCCTGTAGCGGCGCATTAAGCGCGCCACGCCACCGCTGGATCCAGAGGTTGAGA
CCTCTATAGTGTCACCTAAATCAAGCTTGCTCCGACGTCCCCAGGCAGAATGGCGGTTCCCTAAACGAGC
ATTGCTTATATAGACCTCCCATT
